>Addgene plasmid #42278 | pRK5-mWnt4 | addgene partial sequence | sequence record 61448 | SV40pA-R  5'-GAAATTTGTGATGCTATTGC-3'
TGGCGGCCAAGCTCGGGCCCCCCCTCGAGGTCGACGGTATCGATAAGCTTTCACCGGCACGTGTGCATCT
CCACGAGCCGCTGGCACTGCCGGCACTTGACGAAGCAGCACCAGTGGAACCTGCAGCCACAGCGCTCGGC
CAGCTCCACTTGCGCTGTGTGGAAGCCGCGGCCACAGCACAGTAGCTCGCAGCCGTCAATGGCTTTAGAT
GTCTTGTTGCACGTGCGGCCCCTCGTGCCTAGCACGCCACTGCGGATGTCCTGCTCACAGAAGTCCGGGC
TAGGCTCCAGGTATACCAGGTCCTCATCTGTATGTGGCTTGAACTGTGCATTCCGAGGCACCAGCGCCCG
GGAGGAGCCTACGCGTCGTGGCTCCACCTCCGTGGCACCGTCAAACTTCTCCTTTAGCGCGTGGCCAACC
TGGCGGAAGGGCGGTACAGCACGCCAGCACGTCTTTACCTCGCAGGAGCCCGACACCCCGTGACACTTGC
ACTCCACCCGCATGTGTGTCAAGATGGCCTTCCTGCCAGCCTCGTTGTTGTGAAGATTCATGAGTGCCCG
GCTGGAGGAGGCCCCCTTGCTCCTCTCCCGGACGTCCACAAAGGACTGTGAGAAGGCTACGCCATAGGCG
ATGTTGTCCGAGCATCCTGACCACTGGAAGCCCTGTGGGCTGACCCCGTGCACTGTCCGGTCACAGCCAC
ACTTCTCCAGTTCTCCACTGCTGCATGCCCTTGTCACTGCAAAGGCCACACCTGCTGAAGAGATGGCGTA
TACAAAGGCCGCCTC
