[The description below was written by a language model from this plasmid's Addgene catalogue record.]
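Description:
pRK5-mWnt4 is a mammalian expression plasmid carrying the mouse Wnt4 coding sequence in the pRK5 backbone. It is propagated in E. coli under ampicillin selection; the record lists the copy number as unknown and does not name the origin of replication. No feature table is supplied, so the promoter and other regulatory elements are not explicitly stated. pRK5 vectors are generally known to drive inserts from the CMV immediate-early promoter. The listed sequencing primers, SP6 on the 5′ side and a reverse primer in the SV40 polyadenylation signal on the 3′ side, are consistent with an insert placed between an SP6 promoter site and an SV40 poly(A) region. The record mentions no epitope tags, fusion partners, reporters or mammalian selection markers, and the cloning method is listed as unknown, so the insert boundaries cannot be described.

Wnt4 encodes a secreted Wnt-family glycoprotein ligand that signals through Frizzled receptors. The construct is suited to transient transfection of cultured mammalian cells to produce mouse Wnt4, for example to test ligand activity or ligand-receptor relationships in cell-based signalling assays. The associated publication concerns the redundant roles of Frizzled 2 and Frizzled 7 in convergent extension and in closure of the ventricular septum and palate. It places these receptors within a network of interacting genes, so the plasmid comes from work on Wnt/Frizzled signalling in mouse development. The record does not specify the experiment in which it was used. Distribution is limited to academic and nonprofit users.
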