Addgene plasmid #42278: pRK5-mWnt4
Depositing lab: Chris Garcia & Jeremy Nathans. Depositing organization: Johns Hopkins University and School of Medicine. Publication: Frizzled 2 and frizzled 7 function redundantly in convergent extension and closure of the ventricular septum and palate: evidence for a network of interacting genes. Yu H, Ye X, Guo N, Nathans J. Development. 2012 Dec 1;139(23):4383-94. doi: 10.1242/dev.083352. Epub 2012 Oct 24. PubMed 23095888.
Backbone
  Vector backbone: pRK5
  Vector type: Mammalian Expression
Growth in bacteria
  Bacterial resistance: Ampicillin, 100 μg/mL
  Growth temperature: 37°C
  Growth strain: DH5alpha
  Copy number: Unknown
Gene/Insert
  Gene/Insert name: Wnt4
  Species: M. musculus (mouse)
  Entrez Gene: Wnt4 (a.k.a. Wnt-4)
  Cloning method: Unknown
  Sequencing primers: 5′ SP6; 3′ SV40pA-R
Terms and licenses: Academic/Nonprofit Terms; Industry Terms: Not Available to Industry
How to cite: pRK5-mWnt4 was a gift from Chris Garcia & Jeremy Nathans (Addgene plasmid # 42278 ; http://n2t.net/addgene:42278 ; RRID:Addgene_42278)
